>Addgene plasmid #153029 | vPyACR_2164382 | depositor full sequence | sequence record 296080 | vPyACR_2164382 sequence 5761 bps
TATCTACGTGAAGAGCAGGATCACCAGCGAGGGCGAGTACATCCCCCTGGACCAGATCGACATCAACGTG
GTGAGCAAGGGCGAGGAGCTGTTCACCGGGGTGGTGCCCATCCTGGTCGAGCTGGACGGCGACGTAAACG
GCCACAAGTTCAGCGTGTCCGGCGAGGGCGAGGGCGATGCCACCTACGGCAAGCTGACCCTGAAGTTCAT
CTGCACCACCGGCAAGCTGCCCGTGCCCTGGCCCACCCTCGTGACCACCTTCGGCTACGGCCTGCAGTGC
TTCGCCCGCTACCCCGACCACATGAAGCAGCACGACTTCTTCAAGTCCGCCATGCCCGAAGGCTACGTCC
AGGAGCGCACCATCTTCTTCAAGGACGACGGCAACTACAAGACCCGCGCCGAGGTGAAGTTCGAGGGCGA
CACCCTGGTGAACCGCATCGAGCTGAAGGGCATCGACTTCAAGGAGGACGGCAACATCCTGGGGCACAAG
CTGGAGTACAACTACAACAGCCACAACGTCTATATCATGGCCGACAAGCAGAAGAACGGCATCAAGGTGA
ACTTCAAGATCCGCCACAACATCGAGGACGGCAGCGTGCAGCTCGCCGACCACTACCAGCAGAACACCCC
CATCGGCGACGGCCCCGTGCTGCTGCCCGACAACCACTACCTGAGCTACCAGTCCGCCCTGAGCAAAGAC
CCCAACGAGAAGCGCGATCACATGGTCCTGCTGGAGTTCGTGACCGCCGCCGGGATCACTCTCGGCATGG
ACGAGCTGTACAAGTTCTGCTACGAGAACGAGGTGTGATCTAGATCATAATCAGCCATACCACATTTGTA
GAGGTTTTACTTGCTTTAAAAAACCTCCCACACCTCCCCCTGAACCTGAAACATAAAATGAATGCAATTG
TTGTTGTTAACTTGTTTATTGCAGCTTATAATGGTTACAAATAAAGCAATAGCATCACAAATTTCACAAA
TAAAGCATTTTTTTCACTGCATTCTAGTTGTGGTTTGTCCAAACTCATCAATGTATCTTAAGGCGTAAAT
TGTAAGCGTTAATATTTTGTTAAAATTCGCGTTAAATTTTTGTTAAATCAGCTCATTTTTTAACCAATAG
GCCGAAATCGGCAAAATCCCTTATAAATCAAAAGAATAGACCGAGATAGGGT
[37 nt withheld, positions 1173-1209]
AAAGAACGTGGACTCCAACGTCAAAGG
[49 nt withheld, positions 1237-1285]
T
[91 nt withheld, positions 1287-1377]
G
[124 nt withheld, positions 1379-1502]
CAGGTGGCACTTTTCGGGGAAATGTGCGCGGAACCCCTATTTGTTTATTTTTCTAAATACATTCAAATAT
GTATCCGCTCATGAGACAATAACCCTGATAAATGCTTCAATAATATTGAAAAAGGAAGAGTCCTGAGGCG
GAAAGAACCAGCTGTGGAATGTGTGTCAGTTAGGGTGTGGAAAGTCCCCAGGCTCCCCAGCAGGCAGAAG
TATGCAAAGCATGCATCTCAATTAGTCAGCAACCAGGTGTGGAAAGTCCCCAGGCTCCCCAGCAGGCAGA
AGTATGCAAAGCATGCATCTCAATTAGTCAGCAACCATAGTCCCGCCCCTAACTCCGCCCATCCCGCCCC
TAACTCCGCCCAGTTCCGCCCATTCTCCGCCCCATGGCTGACTAATTTTTTTTATTTATGCAGAGGCCGA
GGCCGCCTCGGCCTCTGAGCTATTCCAGAAGTAGTGAGGAGGCTTTTTTGGAGGCCTAGGCTTTTGCAAA
GATCGATCAAGAGACAGGATGAGGATCGTTTCGCATGATTGAACAAGATGGATTGCACGCAGGTTCTCCG
GCCGCTTGGGTGGAGAGGCTATTCGGCTATGACTGGGCACAACAGACAATCGGCTGCTCTGATGCCGCCG
TGTTCCGGCTGTCAGCGCAGGGGCGCCCGGTTCTTTTTGTCAAGACCGACCTGTCCGGTGCCCTGAATGA
ACTGCAAGACGAGGCAGCGCGGCTATCGTGGCTGGCCACGACGGGCGTTCCTTGCGCAGCTGTGCTCGAC
GTTGTCACTGAAGCGGGAAGGGACTGGCTGCTATTGGGCGAAGTGCCGGGGCAGGATCTCCTGTCATCTC
ACCTTGCTCCTGCCGAGAAAGTATCCATCATGGCTGATGCAATGCGGCGGCTGCATACGCTTGATCCGGC
TACCTGCCCATTCGACCACCAAGCGAAACATCGCATCGAGCGAGCACGTACTCGGATGGAAGCCGGTCTT
GTCGATCAGGATGATCTGGACGAAGAGCATCAGGGGCTCGCGCCAGCCGAACTGTTCGCCAGGCTCAAGG
CGAGCATGCCCGACGGCGAGGATCTCGTCGTGACCCATGGCGATGCCTGCTTGCCGAATATCATGGTGGA
AAATGGCCGCTTTTCTGGATTCATCGACTGTGGCCGGCTGGGTGTGGCGGACCGCTATCAGGACATAGCG
TTGGCTACCCGTGATATTGCTGAAGAGCTTGGCGGCGAATGGGCTGACCGCTTCCTCGTGCTTTACGGTA
TCGCCGCTCCCGATTCGCAGCGCATCGCCTTCTATCGCCTTCTTGACGAGTTCTTCTGAGCGGGACTCTG
GGGTTCGAAATGACCGACCAAGCGACGCCCAACCTGCCATCACGAGATTTCGATTCCACCGCCGCCTTCT
ATGAAAGGTTGGGCTTCGGAATCGTTTTCCGGGACGCCGGCTGGATGATCCTCCAGCGCGGGGATCTCAT
GCTGGAGTTCTTCGCCCACCCTAGGGGGAGGCTAACTGAAACACGGAAGGAGACAATACCGGAAGGAACC
CGCGCTATGACGGCAATAAAAAGACAGAATAAAACGCACGGTGTTGGGTCGTTTGTTCATAAACGCGGGG
TTCGGTCCCAGGGCTGGCACTCTGTCGATACCCCACCGAGACCCCATTGGGGCCAATACGCCCGCGTTTC
TTCCTTTTCCCCACCCCACCCCCCAAGTTCGGGTGAAGGCCCAGGGCTCGCAGCCAACGTCGGGGCGGCA
GGCCCTGCCATAGCCTCAGGTTACTCATATATACTTTAGATTGATTTAAAACTTCATTTTTAATTTAAAA
GGATCTAGGTGAAGATCCTTTTTGATAATCTCATGACCAAAATCCCTTAACGTGAGTTTTCGTTCCACTG
AGCGTCAGACCCCGTAGAAAAGATCAAAGGATCTTCTTGAGATCCTTTTTTTCTGCGCGTAATCTGCTGC
TTGCAAACAAAAAAACCACCGCTACCAGCGGTGGTTTGTTTGCCGGATCAAGAGCTACCAACTCTTTTTC
CGAAGGTAACTGGCTTCAGCAGAGCGCAGATACCAAATACTGTCCTTCTAGTGTAGCCGTAGTTAGGCCA
CCACTTCAAGAACTCTGTAGCACCGCCTACATACCTCGCTCTGCTAATCCTGTTACCAGTGGCTGCTGCC
AGTGGCGATAAGTCGTGTCTTACCGGGTTGGACTCAAGACGATAGTTACCGGATAAGGCGCAGCGGTCGG
GCTGAACGGGGGGTTCGTGCACACAGCCCAGCTTGGAGCGAACGACCTACACCGAACTGAGATACCTACA
GCGTGAGCTATGAGAAAGCGCCACGCTTCCCGAAGGGAGAAAGGCGGACAGGTATCCGGTAAGCGGCAGG
GTCGGAACAGGAGAGCGCACGAGGGAGCTTCCAGGGGGAAACGCCTGGTATCTTTATAGTCCTGTCGGGT
TTCGCCACCTCTGACTTGAGCGTCGATTTTTGTGATGCTCGTCAGGGGGGCGGAGCCTATGGAAAAACGC
CAGCAACGCGGCCTTTTTACGGTTCCTGGCCTTTTGCTGGCCTTTTGCTCACATGTTCTTTCCTGCGTTA
TCCCCTGATTCTGTGGATAACCGTATTACCGCCATGCATTAGTTATTAATAGTAATCAATTACGGGGTCA
TTAGTTCATAGCCCATATATGGAGTTCCGCGTTACATAACTTACGGTAAATGGCCCGCCTGGCTGACCGC
CCAACGACCCCCGCCCATTGACGTCAATAATGACGTATGTTCCCATAGTAACGCCAATAGGGACTTTCCA
TTGACGTCAATGGGTGGAGTATTTACGGTAAACTGCCCACTTGGCAGTACATCAAGTGTATCATATGCCA
AGTACGCCCCCTATTGACGTCAATGACGGTAAATGGCCCGCCTGGCATTATGCCCAGTACATGACCTTAT
GGGACTTTCCTACTTGGCAGTACATCTACGTATTAGTCATCGCTATTACCATGGTGATGCGGTTTTGGCA
GTACATCAATGGGCGTGGATAGCGGTTTGACTCACGGGGATTTCCAAGTCTCCACCCCATTGACGTCAAT
GGGAGTTTGTTTTGGCACCAAAATCAACGGGACTTTCCAAAATGTCGTAACAACTCCGCCCCATTGACGC
AAATGGGCGGTAGGCGTGTACGGTGGGAGGTCTATATAAGCAGAGCTGGTTTAGTGAACCGTCAGATCCG
CTAGCGCTACCGGACTCAGATCTCGAGCTCAAGCTTCGAATTCTGCAGTCGACGGTACCGCGGGCCCGGG
ATCCGCCACCATGGACTATGGGGGAGCACTGTCCGCCGTCGGGCTGTTTCAGACTTCCTACACCCTGGAG
AACAACGGGAGCGTCATTTGCATTCCTAACAATGGCCAGTGCTTCTGTCTGGCCTGGCTGAAGAGCAACG
GGATGGTCAGCGACACCCGAATCAGGGAGACACTGCAGGTCATCGATCTGCTGTGGTCCATCTCACTGTT
TGCTTTCTTTATGTATCAGAAGATGTGCAAGAACAGGTGTAAGTTTGAAGTGATGTACGTGAGCTCCATC
GGCTCCATCACCGACCTGGTGAAGCTGGCCTTCACCGATTATACACCTGCCTCTATCACAATCAAGGAGA
ACGACATCGTGTTTAATTGGAGCCAGTACTATGGCTGGCTGATCACCTGCCCAGTGCTGCTGATCCACCT
GTCTAATCTGGCCGGCAAGGACGTGTTTGATGTGAGGAGAATGATGAAGATCCTGGTGGCCTACCAGATC
CTGATGCTGTCCGGCGCCACAGCCTCCCTGTCTGAGAAGGATTCTCCCGTGAAGTGGTGCTTCTTTATCC
TGGCCATCAGCTGTCTGATGATCCTGTACCGCTACGCCGCCCACATCTTCCTGGAGAGCATGAAGATCAT
GCCCAAGAACGCCACCTCCGTGCTGAAGCAGATCGCCATCGTGTTCTACTCTAGCTGGAGCGGCTTTGGC
TTCTTTTGGATCATCGGACCTTCCGGCCTGGCCCTGGTGAGCAACGAGATCTCCAAGGCCGGCTTCGCCT
TTTGCGACATCCTGTCCAAGAATATCTATTCTATGCTGGGCTGGTATCTGAGGTGGTATGTGCTGAGAAA
GCACGACAAGCCAGATGAGTTCATCAACCAGACCGAGACACCCCTGAAGAAGATCACCATCCTGCTGGTG
GATAACGAGCACAATTTCCTGCACTACTTTTCCACAATCCTGTATCAGCTGGACTGCGA
Features (pLannotate 1.2.2; 15 found; start..end, strand, type, name):
     11..70      +  CDS            KCNJ2 (fragment): KCNJ2_HUMAN - Also known as IRK1. Experimental evidence at protein level: Swiss-Prot protein existence level 1. Probably participates in establishing action potential waveform and excitability of neuronal and muscle tissues. Inward rectifier potassium channels are characterized by a greater tendency to allow potassium to flow into the cell rather than out of it. Their voltage dependence is regulated by the concentration of extracellular potassium; as external potassium is raised, the voltage range of the channel opening shifts to more positive voltages. The inward rectification is mainly due t
     69..785     +  CDS            EYFP: enhanced YFP mammalian codon-optimized
    813..896     +  CDS            large T antigen (fragment): large T antigen from SV40 (simian virus 40)
    919..1040    +  polyA_signal   SV40 poly(A) signal: SV40 polyadenylation signal
   1074..1502    -  rep_origin     f1 ori (sequence partly withheld): f1 bacteriophage origin of replication; arrow indicates direction of (+) strand synthesis
   1529..1633    +  promoter       AmpR promoter: bla
   1635..1992    +  promoter       SV40 promoter: SV40 enhancer and early promoter
   2027..2821    +  CDS            NeoR/KanR: aminoglycoside phosphotransferase from Tn5; aph(3')-II (or nptII); confers resistance to neomycin, kanamycin, and G418 (Geneticin®)
   2842..2994    +  CDS            ble (fragment): BLE_KLEPN - Experimental evidence at protein level: Swiss-Prot protein existence level 1. Binding protein with a strong affinity to the bleomycin family of antibiotics. Binds to CL990; an antimitotic-antibiotic compound. From Klebsiella pneumoniae.
   3053..3100    +  polyA_signal   HSV TK poly(A) signal: herpes simplex virus thymidine kinase polyadenylation signal (Cole and Stacy, 1985)
   3191..3207    -  polyA_signal   bGH poly(A) signal (fragment): bovine growth hormone polyadenylation signal
   3429..4017    +  rep_origin     ori: high-copy-number ColE1/pMB1/pBR322/pUC origin of replication
   4192..4495    +  enhancer       CMV enhancer: human cytomegalovirus immediate early enhancer
   4496..4699    +  promoter       CMV promoter: human cytomegalovirus (CMV) immediate early promoter
   4740..4796    +  misc_feature   MCS: multiple cloning site
