>Addgene plasmid #153029 | vPyACR_2164382 | addgene full sequence | sequence record 300511 | Addgene NGS Result
GTTATCCCCTGATTCTGTGGATAACCGTATTACCGCCATGCATTAGTTATTAATAGTAATCAATTACGGG
GTCATTAGTTCATAGCCCATATATGGAGTTCCGCGTTACATAACTTACGGTAAATGGCCCGCCTGGCTGA
CCGCCCAACGACCCCCGCCCATTGACGTCAATAATGACGTATGTTCCCATAGTAACGCCAATAGGGACTT
TCCATTGACGTCAATGGGTGGAGTATTTACGGTAAACTGCCCACTTGGCAGTACATCAAGTGTATCATAT
GCCAAGTACGCCCCCTATTGACGTCAATGACGGTAAATGGCCCGCCTGGCATTATGCCCAGTACATGACC
TTATGGGACTTTCCTACTTGGCAGTACATCTACGTATTAGTCATCGCTATTACCATGGTGATGCGGTTTT
GGCAGTACATCAATGGGCGTGGATAGCGGTTTGACTCACGGGGATTTCCAAGTCTCCACCCCATTGACGT
CAATGGGAGTTTGTTTTGGCACCAAAATCAACGGGACTTTCCAAAATGTCGTAACAACTCCGCCCCATTG
ACGCAAATGGGCGGTAGGCGTGTACGGTGGGAGGTCTATATAAGCAGAGCTGGTTTAGTGAACCGTCAGA
TCCGCTAGCGCTACCGGACTCAGATCTCGAGCTCAAGCTTCGAATTCTGCAGTCGACGGTACCGCGGGCC
CGGGATCCGCCACCATGGACTATGGGGGAGCACTGTCCGCCGTCGGGCTGTTTCAGACTTCCTACACCCT
GGAGAACAACGGGAGCGTCATTTGCATTCCTAACAATGGCCAGTGCTTCTGTCTGGCCTGGCTGAAGAGC
AACGGGATGGTCAGCGACACCCGAATCAGGGAGACACTGCAGGTCATCGATCTGCTGTGGTCCATCTCAC
TGTTTGCTTTCTTTATGTATCAGAAGATGTGCAAGAACAGGTGTAAGTTTGAAGTGATGTACGTGAGCTC
CATCGGCTCCATCACCGACCTGGTGAAGCTGGCCTTCACCGATTATACACCTGCCTCTATCACAATCAAG
GAGAACGACATCGTGTTTAATTGGAGCCAGTACTATGGCTGGCTGATCACCTGCCCAGTGCTGCTGATCC
ACCTGTCTAATCTGGCCGGCAAGGACGTGTTTGATGTGAGGAGAATGATGAAGATCCTGGTGGCCTACCA
GATCCTGATGCTGTCCGGCGCCACAGCCTCCCTGTCTGAGAAGGATTCTCCCGTGAAGTGGTGCTTCTTT
ATCCTGGCCATCAGCTGTCTGATGATCCTGTACCGCTACGCCGCCCACATCTTCCTGGAGAGCATGAAGA
TCATGCCCAAGAACGCCACCTCCGTGCTGAAGCAGATCGCCATCGTGTTCTACTCTAGCTGGAGCGGCTT
TGGCTTCTTTTGGATCATCGGACCTTCCGGCCTGGCCCTGGTGAGCAACGAGATCTCCAAGGCCGGCTTC
GCCTTTTGCGACATCCTGTCCAAGAATATCTATTCTATGCTGGGCTGGTATCTGAGGTGGTATGTGCTGA
GAAAGCACGACAAGCCAGATGAGTTCATCAACCAGACCGAGACACCCCTGAAGAAGATCACCATCCTGCT
GGTGGATAACGAGCACAATTTCCTGCACTACTTTTCCACAATCCTGTATCAGCTGGACTGCGATATCTAC
GTGAAGAGCAGGATCACCAGCGAGGGCGAGTACATCCCCCTGGACCAGATCGACATCAACGTGGTGAGCA
AGGGCGAGGAGCTGTTCACCGGGGTGGTGCCCATCCTGGTCGAGCTGGACGGCGACGTAAACGGCCACAA
GTTCAGCGTGTCCGGCGAGGGCGAGGGCGATGCCACCTACGGCAAGCTGACCCTGAAGTTCATCTGCACC
ACCGGCAAGCTGCCCGTGCCCTGGCCCACCCTCGTGACCACCTTCGGCTACGGCCTGCAGTGCTTCGCCC
GCTACCCCGACCACATGAAGCAGCACGACTTCTTCAAGTCCGCCATGCCCGAAGGCTACGTCCAGGAGCG
CACCATCTTCTTCAAGGACGACGGCAACTACAAGACCCGCGCCGAGGTGAAGTTCGAGGGCGACACCCTG
GTGAACCGCATCGAGCTGAAGGGCATCGACTTCAAGGAGGACGGCAACATCCTGGGGCACAAGCTGGAGT
ACAACTACAACAGCCACAACGTCTATATCATGGCCGACAAGCAGAAGAACGGCATCAAGGTGAACTTCAA
GATCCGCCACAACATCGAGGACGGCAGCGTGCAGCTCGCCGACCACTACCAGCAGAACACCCCCATCGGC
GACGGCCCCGTGCTGCTGCCCGACAACCACTACCTGAGCTACCAGTCCGCCCTGAGCAAAGACCCCAACG
AGAAGCGCGATCACATGGTCCTGCTGGAGTTCGTGACCGCCGCCGGGATCACTCTCGGCATGGACGAGCT
GTACAAGTTCTGCTACGAGAACGAGGTGTGATCTAGATCATAATCAGCCATACCACATTTGTAGAGGTTT
TACTTGCTTTAAAAAACCTCCCACACCTCCCCCTGAACCTGAAACATAAAATGAATGCAATTGTTGTTGT
TAACTTGTTTATTGCAGCTTATAATGGTTACAAATAAAGCAATAGCATCACAAATTTCACAAATAAAGCA
TTTTTTTCACTGCATTCTAGTTGTGGTTTGTCCAAACTCATCAATGTATCTTAAGGCGTAAATTGTAAGC
GTTAATATTTTGTTAAAATTCGCGTTAAATTTTTGTTAAATCAGCTCATTTTTTAACCAATAGGCCGAAA
TCGGCAAAATCCCTTATAAATCAAAAGAATAGACCGAGATAGGGT
[37 nt withheld, positions 2846-2882]
AAAGAACGTGGACTCCAACGTCAAAGG
[49 nt withheld, positions 2910-2958]
T
[91 nt withheld, positions 2960-3050]
G
[124 nt withheld, positions 3052-3175]
CAGGTGGCACTTTTCGGGGAAATGTGCGCGGAACCCCTATTTGTTTATTTTTCTAAATACATTCAAATAT
GTATCCGCTCATGAGACAATAACCCTGATAAATGCTTCAATAATATTGAAAAAGGAAGAGTCCTGAGGCG
GAAAGAACCAGCTGTGGAATGTGTGTCAGTTAGGGTGTGGAAAGTCCCCAGGCTCCCCAGCAGGCAGAAG
TATGCAAAGCATGCATCTCAATTAGTCAGCAACCAGGTGTGGAAAGTCCCCAGGCTCCCCAGCAGGCAGA
AGTATGCAAAGCATGCATCTCAATTAGTCAGCAACCATAGTCCCGCCCCTAACTCCGCCCATCCCGCCCC
TAACTCCGCCCAGTTCCGCCCATTCTCCGCCCCATGGCTGACTAATTTTTTTTATTTATGCAGAGGCCGA
GGCCGCCTCGGCCTCTGAGCTATTCCAGAAGTAGTGAGGAGGCTTTTTTGGAGGCCTAGGCTTTTGCAAA
GATCGATCAAGAGACAGGATGAGGATCGTTTCGCATGATTGAACAAGATGGATTGCACGCAGGTTCTCCG
GCCGCTTGGGTGGAGAGGCTATTCGGCTATGACTGGGCACAACAGACAATCGGCTGCTCTGATGCCGCCG
TGTTCCGGCTGTCAGCGCAGGGGCGCCCGGTTCTTTTTGTCAAGACCGACCTGTCCGGTGCCCTGAATGA
ACTGCAAGACGAGGCAGCGCGGCTATCGTGGCTGGCCACGACGGGCGTTCCTTGCGCAGCTGTGCTCGAC
GTTGTCACTGAAGCGGGAAGGGACTGGCTGCTATTGGGCGAAGTGCCGGGGCAGGATCTCCTGTCATCTC
ACCTTGCTCCTGCCGAGAAAGTATCCATCATGGCTGATGCAATGCGGCGGCTGCATACGCTTGATCCGGC
TACCTGCCCATTCGACCACCAAGCGAAACATCGCATCGAGCGAGCACGTACTCGGATGGAAGCCGGTCTT
GTCGATCAGGATGATCTGGACGAAGAGCATCAGGGGCTCGCGCCAGCCGAACTGTTCGCCAGGCTCAAGG
CGAGCATGCCCGACGGCGAGGATCTCGTCGTGACCCATGGCGATGCCTGCTTGCCGAATATCATGGTGGA
AAATGGCCGCTTTTCTGGATTCATCGACTGTGGCCGGCTGGGTGTGGCGGACCGCTATCAGGACATAGCG
TTGGCTACCCGTGATATTGCTGAAGAGCTTGGCGGCGAATGGGCTGACCGCTTCCTCGTGCTTTACGGTA
TCGCCGCTCCCGATTCGCAGCGCATCGCCTTCTATCGCCTTCTTGACGAGTTCTTCTGAGCGGGACTCTG
GGGTTCGAAATGACCGACCAAGCGACGCCCAACCTGCCATCACGAGATTTCGATTCCACCGCCGCCTTCT
ATGAAAGGTTGGGCTTCGGAATCGTTTTCCGGGACGCCGGCTGGATGATCCTCCAGCGCGGGGATCTCAT
GCTGGAGTTCTTCGCCCACCCTAGGGGGAGGCTAACTGAAACACGGAAGGAGACAATACCGGAAGGAACC
CGCGCTATGACGGCAATAAAAAGACAGAATAAAACGCACGGTGTTGGGTCGTTTGTTCATAAACGCGGGG
TTCGGTCCCAGGGCTGGCACTCTGTCGATACCCCACCGAGACCCCATTGGGGCCAATACGCCCGCGTTTC
TTCCTTTTCCCCACCCCACCCCCCAAGTTCGGGTGAAGGCCCAGGGCTCGCAGCCAACGTCGGGGCGGCA
GGCCCTGCCATAGCCTCAGGTTACTCATATATACTTTAGATTGATTTAAAACTTCATTTTTAATTTAAAA
GGATCTAGGTGAAGATCCTTTTTGATAATCTCATGACCAAAATCCCTTAACGTGAGTTTTCGTTCCACTG
AGCGTCAGACCCCGTAGAAAAGATCAAAGGATCTTCTTGAGATCCTTTTTTTCTGCGCGTAATCTGCTGC
TTGCAAACAAAAAAACCACCGCTACCAGCGGTGGTTTGTTTGCCGGATCAAGAGCTACCAACTCTTTTTC
CGAAGGTAACTGGCTTCAGCAGAGCGCAGATACCAAATACTGTTCTTCTAGTGTAGCCGTAGTTAGGCCA
CCACTTCAAGAACTCTGTAGCACCGCCTACATACCTCGCTCTGCTAATCCTGTTACCAGTGGCTGCTGCC
AGTGGCGATAAGTCGTGTCTTACCGGGTTGGACTCAAGACGATAGTTACCGGATAAGGCGCAGCGGTCGG
GCTGAACGGGGGGTTCGTGCACACAGCCCAGCTTGGAGCGAACGACCTACACCGAACTGAGATACCTACA
GCGTGAGCTATGAGAAAGCGCCACGCTTCCCGAAGGGAGAAAGGCGGACAGGTATCCGGTAAGCGGCAGG
GTCGGAACAGGAGAGCGCACGAGGGAGCTTCCAGGGGGAAACGCCTGGTATCTTTATAGTCCTGTCGGGT
TTCGCCACCTCTGACTTGAGCGTCGATTTTTGTGATGCTCGTCAGGGGGGCGGAGCCTATGGAAAAACGC
CAGCAACGCGGCCTTTTTACGGTTCCTGGCCTTTTGCTGGCCTTTTGCTCACATGTTCTTTCCTGC
Features (pLannotate 1.2.2; 16 found; start..end, strand, type, name):
      2..36      +  rep_origin     RSF ori (fragment): Plasmids containing the RSF 1030 origin of replication can be propagated in E. coli cells that contain additional plasmids with compatible origins.
    104..407     +  enhancer       CMV enhancer: human cytomegalovirus immediate early enhancer
    408..611     +  promoter       CMV promoter: human cytomegalovirus (CMV) immediate early promoter
    652..708     +  misc_feature   MCS: multiple cloning site
   1684..1743    +  CDS            KCNJ2 (fragment): KCNJ2_HUMAN - Also known as IRK1. Experimental evidence at protein level: Swiss-Prot protein existence level 1. Probably participates in establishing action potential waveform and excitability of neuronal and muscle tissues. Inward rectifier potassium channels are characterized by a greater tendency to allow potassium to flow into the cell rather than out of it. Their voltage dependence is regulated by the concentration of extracellular potassium; as external potassium is raised, the voltage range of the channel opening shifts to more positive voltages. The inward rectification is mainly due t
   1742..2458    +  CDS            EYFP: enhanced YFP mammalian codon-optimized
   2486..2569    +  CDS            large T antigen (fragment): large T antigen from SV40 (simian virus 40)
   2592..2713    +  polyA_signal   SV40 poly(A) signal: SV40 polyadenylation signal
   2747..3175    -  rep_origin     f1 ori (sequence partly withheld): f1 bacteriophage origin of replication; arrow indicates direction of (+) strand synthesis
   3202..3306    +  promoter       AmpR promoter: bla
   3308..3665    +  promoter       SV40 promoter: SV40 enhancer and early promoter
   3700..4494    +  CDS            NeoR/KanR: aminoglycoside phosphotransferase from Tn5; aph(3')-II (or nptII); confers resistance to neomycin, kanamycin, and G418 (Geneticin®)
   4515..4667    +  CDS            ble (fragment): BLE_KLEPN - Experimental evidence at protein level: Swiss-Prot protein existence level 1. Binding protein with a strong affinity to the bleomycin family of antibiotics. Binds to CL990; an antimitotic-antibiotic compound. From Klebsiella pneumoniae.
   4726..4773    +  polyA_signal   HSV TK poly(A) signal: herpes simplex virus thymidine kinase polyadenylation signal (Cole and Stacy, 1985)
   4864..4880    -  polyA_signal   bGH poly(A) signal (fragment): bovine growth hormone polyadenylation signal
   5102..5690    +  rep_origin     ori: high-copy-number ColE1/pMB1/pBR322/pUC origin of replication
