[The description below was written by a language model from this plasmid's Addgene catalogue record and pLannotate feature annotations shown in this document.]
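Description:
vPyACR_2164382 is a mammalian expression plasmid built on the pEGFP-N1 backbone (5,761 bp in total) that encodes an anion-conducting channelrhodopsin originating from a marine giant virus. The 837 bp synthetic coding sequence is codon-optimized for human/mouse cells and was truncated at its C-terminus so that only the transmembrane region of the rhodopsin is retained. Transcription is driven by the human CMV immediate-early enhancer and promoter and terminated by the SV40 polyadenylation signal. The opsin itself is not recognized by the automated annotation. It corresponds to the unannotated stretch between the multiple cloning site and the downstream fusion elements.

The channel is fused at its C-terminus to eYFP, which the record describes as flanked by a membrane trafficking signal on its N-terminal side and an ER release signal on its C-terminal side. The short KCNJ2 (Kir2.1) fragment annotated immediately upstream of EYFP is consistent with the trafficking signal. Such motifs are commonly added to microbial opsins to improve ER exit and plasma membrane targeting. The fluorescent tag allows expressing cells and protein localization to be visualized.

For propagation, the plasmid carries a high-copy ColE1/pUC-type origin and an f1 origin. A single NeoR/KanR gene (Tn5 aminoglycoside phosphotransferase) is preceded by both a bacterial promoter and the SV40 early promoter and followed by the HSV TK poly(A) signal, so it gives kanamycin resistance in E. coli and G418 selection in mammalian cells. The two feature tables, from the depositor sequence and the repository sequencing result, show the same elements and differ only in their starting coordinate. The construct suits heterologous expression of this light-gated anion channel in cultured mammalian cells, for example to characterize it.
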