Addgene plasmid #153029: vPyACR_2164382
Purpose: Anion-conducting channelrhodopsin of viral origin. Codon-optimized for mammalian expression (human/mouse).
Depositing lab: Peter Hegemann. Depositing organization: Humboldt-Universitaet zu Berlin. Publication: Lateral Gene Transfer of Anion-Conducting Channelrhodopsins between Green Algae and Giant Viruses. Rozenberg A, Oppermann J, Wietek J, Fernandez Lahore RG, Sandaa RA, Bratbak G, Hegemann P, Beja O. Curr Biol. 2020 Dec 21;30(24):4910-4920.e5. doi: 10.1016/j.cub.2020.09.056. Epub 2020 Oct 15. PubMed 33065010.
Backbone
  Vector backbone: pEGFP-N1
  Backbone size w/o insert (bp): 3980
  Total vector size (bp): 5761
  Vector type: Mammalian Expression
  Selectable markers: Neomycin (select with G418)
Growth in bacteria
  Bacterial resistance: Kanamycin, 50 μg/mL
  Growth temperature: 37°C
  Growth strain: DH5alpha
  Copy number: High Copy
Gene/Insert
  Gene/Insert name: vPyACR_2164382
  Species: Synthetic; Marine Giant Virus
  Insert size (bp): 837
  Mutation: vPyACR_2164382 was C-terminally truncated to include only the transmembrane region. eYFP is flanked by a membrane trafficking signal and an ER release signal N- and C-terminally, respectively.
  GenBank ID: MT353684
  Promoter: CMV (+ enhancer)
  Tag / fusion protein: eYFP (C terminal on insert)
  Cloning method: Gibson Cloning
  Sequencing primers: 5′ CMV-fwd: GCAAATGGGCGGTAGGCGT or EGFP-N1-fwd: GAGGTCTATATAAGCAGAGC; 3′ EGFP-C1-rev: AACCATTATAAGCTGCAATAAAC
Terms and licenses: Academic/Nonprofit Terms; Industry Terms: Not Available to Industry
How to cite: vPyACR_2164382 was a gift from Peter Hegemann (Addgene plasmid # 153029 ; http://n2t.net/addgene:153029 ; RRID:Addgene_153029)
